Addgene plasmid #68155: 0.36 hA33 luciferase
Purpose: luciferase reporter for hA33 promoter
Depositing lab: Joan Heath. Depositing organization: Lunenfeld-Tanenbaum Research Institute -. Publication: Analysis of the regulation of the A33 antigen gene reveals intestine-specific mechanisms of gene expression. Johnstone CN, White SJ, Tebbutt NC, Clay FJ, Ernst M, Biggs WH, Viars CS, Czekay S, Arden KC, Heath JK. J Biol Chem. 2002 Sep 13;277(37):34531-9. Epub 2002 Jul 11. 10.1074/jbc.M204865200 PubMed 12114523.
Backbone
  Vector backbone: pGL3 Basic
  Backbone manufacturer: Promega
  Backbone size w/o insert (bp): 4800
  Vector type: Mammalian Expression, Luciferase
Growth in bacteria
  Bacterial resistance: Ampicillin, 100 μg/mL
  Growth temperature: 37°C
  Growth strain: DH5alpha
  Copy number: Unknown
Gene/Insert
  Gene/Insert name: A33 (alt name: GPA33)
  Species: H. sapiens (human)
  Insert size (bp): 328
  Mutation: starts at -363 relative to ATG
  GenBank ID: 10223
  Entrez Gene: GPA33 (a.k.a. A33)
  Promoter: human GPA33 promoter
  Tag / fusion protein: luciferase (C terminal on backbone)
  Cloning method: Restriction Enzyme; 5′ cloning site KpnI (unknown if destroyed); 3′ cloning site XhoI (unknown if destroyed)
  Sequencing primers: 5′ RVprimer3; 3′ lucNRev
Terms and licenses: Academic/Nonprofit Terms; Industry Terms: Not Available to Industry
How to cite: 0.36 hA33 luciferase was a gift from Joan Heath (Addgene plasmid # 68155 ; http://n2t.net/addgene:68155 ; RRID:Addgene_68155)
