[The description below was written by a language model from this plasmid's Addgene catalogue record.]
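Description:
0.36 hA33 luciferase is a promoter-reporter plasmid built on pGL3 Basic, a roughly 4.8 kb Promega vector that carries a firefly luciferase coding sequence but no eukaryotic promoter or enhancer of its own. Any luciferase activity seen after transfection into mammalian cells therefore reflects the transcriptional activity of the DNA placed upstream of the reporter. The plasmid is propagated in E. coli under ampicillin selection. The record lists the copy number as unknown, and no feature table is provided, so the origin of replication and other backbone elements are not itemised here.

The insert is a 328 bp fragment of the human GPA33 (A33 antigen) gene promoter, cloned between the KpnI and XhoI sites of the multiple cloning region. The fragment begins at position -363 relative to the GPA33 start codon, which accounts for the "0.36" in the name. The record describes luciferase as a C-terminal fusion on the backbone, but given the stated purpose and the design of pGL3 Basic, this is best understood as the promoter fragment driving the downstream luciferase gene rather than a GPA33 protein fusion. No GPA33 coding sequence is described.

The construct's stated purpose is to report on hA33 promoter activity. The associated publication examines regulation of the A33 antigen gene and intestine-specific mechanisms of gene expression. The fragment-length naming suggests the plasmid may belong to a series of promoter fragments of different lengths, though the record does not describe any other members.
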