>Addgene plasmid #68155 | 0.36 hA33 luciferase | addgene partial sequence | sequence record 120965 | RVprimer3 5'-CTAGCAAAATAGGCTGTCCC-3'
TTTCTCTATCGATAGGTACCTGTCAGTTATAAGAGAGGCCTACCCCTTTGTGAGCAGTCTAGGACTTTGT
ACACCTGCTAAGTAGGGAGAAGGCAGGGGAGGTGGCTGGTTTAAGGGGAACTTGAGGGAAGTAGGGAAGA
CTCCTCTCGGGACCTTTGGAGTAGGTGACACATGAGCCCAGCCCCAGCTCACCTGCCAATCCAGCTGAGG
AGCTCACCTGCCAATCCAGCTGAGGCTGGGCAGAGGTGGGTGAGAAGAGGGAAAATTGCAGGGACCTCCA
GTTGGGCCAGGCCAGAAGCTGCTGTAGCTTTAACCAGACAGCTCAGACCTGTATGGAGGCTGCCAGTGCT
CGAGATCTGCGATCTAAGTAAGCTTGGCATTCCGGTACTGTTGGTAAAGCCACCATGGAAGACGCCAAAA
ACATAAAGAAAGGCCCGGCGCCATTCTATCCGCTGGAAGATGGAACCGCTGGAGAGCAACTGCATAAGGC
TATGAAGAGATACGCCCTGGTTCCTGGAACAATTGCTTTTACAGATGCACATATCGAGGTGGACATCACT
TACGCTGAGTACTTCGAAATGTCCGTTCGGTTGGCAGAAGCTATGAAACGATATGGGCTGAATACAAATC
ACAGAATCGTCGTATGCAGTGAAAACTCTCTTCAATTCTTTATGCCGGTGTTGGGCGCGTTATTTATCGG
AGTTGCAGTTGCGCCCGCGAACGACATTTATAATGAACGTGAATTGCTCAACAGTATGGGCATTTCGCAG
CCTACCGTGGTGTTCGTTTC
