>Addgene plasmid #68155 | 0.36 hA33 luciferase | addgene partial sequence | sequence record 120966 | LucNRev 5'-CCTTATGCAGTTGCTCTCC-3'
GCGCCGGGCCTTTCTTTATGTTTTTGGCGTCTTCCATGGTGGCTTTACCAACAGTACCGGAATGCCAAGC
TTACTTAGATCGCAGATCTCGAGCACTGGCAGCCTCCATACAGGTCTGAGCTGTCTGGTTAAAGCTACAG
CAGCTTCTGGCCTGGCCCAACTGGAGGTCCCTGCAATTTTCCCTCTTCTCACCCACCTCTGCCCAGCCTC
AGCTGGATTGGCAGGTGAGCTCCTCAGCTGGATTGGCAGGTGAGCTGGGGCTGGGCTCATGTGTCACCTA
CTCCAAAGGTCCCGAGAGGAGTCTTCCCTACTTCCCTCAAGTTCCCCTTAAACCAGCCACCTCCCCTGCC
TTCTCCCTACTTAGCAGGTGTACAAAGTCCTAGACTGCTCACAAAGGGGTAGGCCTCTCTTATAACTGAC
AGGTACCTATCGATAGAGAAATGTTCTGGCACCTGCACTTGCACTGGGGACAGCCTATTTTGCTAGTTTG
TTTTGTTTCGTTTTGTTTTGATGGAGAGCGTATGTTAGTACTATCGATTCACACAAAAAACCAACACACA
GATGTAATGAAAATAAAGATATTTTATTGCGGCCGCTCCAAGTACCTCCCGTACCTTAATATTACTTACT
TATCATGGTAGCTTGGGCTGGCGTAATAGCGAAGAGGCCCGCACCGATCGCCCTTCCCAACAGTTGCGCA
GCCTGAATGGCGAATGGCAAATTGTAAGCGTTAATAT
